>Addgene plasmid #176780 | pEE023 | addgene full sequence | sequence record 349246 | Addgene NGS Result
ACGCCGCTGGCTGCGTTCTCTGCGTGCTGAATGGCAGTGGCGTGTTCTCGAGCACCACCACCACCACCAC
TGAGATCCGGCTGCTAACAAAGCCCGAAAGGAAGCTGAGTTGGCTGCTGCCACCGCTGAGCAATAACTAG
CATAACCCCTTGGGGCCTCTAAACGGGTCTTGAGGGGTTTTTTGCTGAAAGGAGGAACTATATCCGGATT
GGCGAATGGG
[124 nt withheld, positions 221-344]
C
[91 nt withheld, positions 346-436]
A
[49 nt withheld, positions 438-486]
CCTTTGACGTTGGAGTCCACGTTCTTT
[37 nt withheld, positions 514-550]
ACCCTATCTCGGTCTATTCTTTTGATTTATAAGGGATTTTGCCGATTTCGGCCTATTGGTTAAAAAATGA
GCTGATTTAACAAAAATTTAACGCGAATTTTAACAAAATATTAACGCTTACAATTTAGGTGGCACTTTTC
GGGGAAATGTGCGCGGAACCCCTATTTGTTTATTTTTCTAAATACATTCAAATATGTATCCGCTCATGAG
ACAATAACCCTGATAAATGCTTCAATAATATTGAAAAAGGAAGAGTATGAGTATTCAACATTTCCGTGTC
GCCCTTATTCCCTTTTTTGCGGCATTTTGCCTTCCTGTTTTTGCTCACCCAGAAACGCTGGTGAAAGTAA
AAGATGCTGAAGATCAGTTGGGTGCACGAGTGGGTTACATCGAACTGGATCTCAACAGCGGTAAGATCCT
TGAGAGTTTTCGCCCCGAAGAACGTTTTCCAATGATGAGCACTTTTAAAGTTCTGCTATGTGGCGCGGTA
TTATCCCGTATTGACGCCGGGCAAGAGCAACTCGGTCGCCGCATACACTATTCTCAGAATGACTTGGTTG
AGTACTCACCAGTCACAGAAAAGCATCTTACGGATGGCATGACAGTAAGAGAATTATGCAGTGCTGCCAT
AACCATGAGTGATAACACTGCGGCCAACTTACTTCTGACAACGATCGGAGGACCGAAGGAGCTAACCGCT
TTTTTGCACAACATGGGGGATCATGTAACTCGCCTTGATCGTTGGGAACCGGAGCTGAATGAAGCCATAC
CAAACGACGAGCGTGACACCACGATGCCTGCAGCAATGGCAACAACGTTGCGCAAACTATTAACTGGCGA
ACTACTTACTCTAGCTTCCCGGCAACAATTAATAGACTGGATGGAGGCGGATAAAGTTGCAGGACCACTT
CTGCGCTCGGCCCTTCCGGCTGGCTGGTTTATTGCTGATAAATCTGGAGCCGGTGAGCGTGGGTCTCGCG
GTATCATTGCAGCACTGGGGCCAGATGGTAAGCCCTCCCGTATCGTAGTTATCTACACGACGGGGAGTCA
GGCAACTATGGATGAACGAAATAGACAGATCGCTGAGATAGGTGCCTCACTGATTAAGCATTGGTAACTG
TCAGACCAAGTTTACTCATATATACTTTAGATTGATTTAAAACTTCATTTTTAATTTAAAAGGATCTAGG
TGAAGATCCTTTTTGATAATCTCATGACCAAAATCCCTTAACGTGAGTTTTCGTTCCACTGAGCGTCAGA
CCCCGTAGAAAAGATCAAAGGATCTTCTTGAGATCCTTTTTTTCTGCGCGTAATCTGCTGCTTGCAAACA
AAAAAACCACCGCTACCAGCGGTGGTTTGTTTGCCGGATCAAGAGCTACCAACTCTTTTTCCGAAGGTAA
CTGGCTTCAGCAGAGCGCAGATACCAAATACTGTCCTTCTAGTGTAGCCGTAGTTAGGCCACCACTTCAA
GAACTCTGTAGCACCGCCTACATACCTCGCTCTGCTAATCCTGTTACCAGTGGCTGCTGCCAGTGGCGAT
AAGTCGTGTCTTACCGGGTTGGACTCAAGACGATAGTTACCGGATAAGGCGCAGCGGTCGGGCTGAACGG
GGGGTTCGTGCACACAGCCCAGCTTGGAGCGAACGACCTACACCGAACTGAGATACCTACAGCGTGAGCT
ATGAGAAAGCGCCACGCTTCCCGAAGGGAGAAAGGCGGACAGGTATCCGGTAAGCGGCAGGGTCGGAACA
GGAGAGCGCACGAGGGAGCTTCCAGGGGGAAACGCCTGGTATCTTTATAGTCCTGTCGGGTTTCGCCACC
TCTGACTTGAGCGTCGATTTTTGTGATGCTCGTCAGGGGGGCGGAGCCTATGGAAAAACGCCAGCAACGC
GGCCTTTTTACGGTTCCTGGCCTTTTGCTGGCCTTTTGCTCACATGTTCTTTCCTGCGTTATCCCCTGAT
TCTGTGGATAACCGTATTACCGCCTTTGAGTGAGCTGATACCGCTCGCCGCAGCCGAACGACCGAGCGCA
GCGAGTCAGTGAGCGAGGAAGCGGAAGAGCGCCTGATGCGGTATTTTCTCCTTACGCATCTGTGCGGTAT
TTCACACCGCAATGGTGCACTCTCAGTACAATCTGCTCTGATGCCGCATAGTTAAGCCAGTATACACTCC
GCTATCGCTACGTGACTGGGTCATGGCTGCGCCCCGACACCCGCCAACACCCGCTGACGCGCCCTGACGG
GCTTGTCTGCTCCCGGCATCCGCTTACAGACAAGCTGTGACCGTCTCCGGGAGCTGCATGTGTCAGAGGT
TTTCACCGTCATCACCGAAACGCGCGAGGCAGCTGCGGTAAAGCTCATCAGCGTGGTCGTGAAGCGATTC
ACAGATGTCTGCCTGTTCATCCGCGTCCAGCTCGTTGAGTTTCTCCAGAAGCGTTAATGTCTGGCTTCTG
ATAAAGCGGGCCATGTTAAGGGCGGTTTTTTCCTGTTTGGTCACTGATGCCTCCGTGTAAGGGGGATTTC
TGTTCATGGGGGTAATGATACCGATGAAACGAGAGAGGATGCTCACGATACGGGTTACTGATGATGAACA
TGCCCGGTTACTGGAACGTTGTGAGGGTAAACAACTGGCGGTATGGATGCGGCGGGACCAGAGAAAAATC
ACTCAGGGTCAATGCCAGCGCTTCGTTAATACAGATGTAGGTGTTCCACAGGGTAGCCAGCAGCATCCTG
CGATGCAGATCCGGAACATAATGGTGCAGGGCGCTGACTTCCGCGTTTCCAGACTTTACGAAACACGGAA
ACCGAAGACCATTCATGTTGTTGCTCAGGTCGCAGACGTTTTGCAGCAGCAGTCGCTTCACGTTCGCTCG
CGTATCGGTGATTCATTCTGCTAACCAGTAAGGCAACCCCGCCAGCCTAGCCGGGTCCTCAACGACAGGA
GCACGATCATGCGCACCCGTGGGGCCGCCATGCCGGCGATAATGGCCTGCTTCTCGCCGAAACGTTTGGT
GGCGGGACCAGTGACGAAGGCTTGAGCGAGGGCGTGCAAGATTCCGAATACCGCAAGCGACAGGCCGATC
ATCGTCGCGCTCCAGCGAAAGCGGTCCTCGCCGAAAATGACCCAGAGCGCTGCCGGCACCTGTCCTACGA
GTTGCATGATAAAGAAGACAGTCATAAGTGCGGCGACGATAGTCATGCCCCGCGCCCACCGGAAGGAGCT
GACTGGGTTGAAGGCTCTCAAGGGCATCGGTCGAGATCCCGGTGCCTAATGAGTGAGCTAACTTACATTA
ATTGCGTTGCGCTCACTGCCCGCTTTCCAGTCGGGAAACCTGTCGTGCCAGCTGCATTAATGAATCGGCC
AACGCGCGGGGAGAGGCGGTTTGCGTATTGGGCGCCAGGGTGGTTTTTCTTTTCACCAGTGAGACGGGCA
ACAGCTGATTGCCCTTCACCGCCTGGCCCTGAGAGAGTTGCAGCAAGCGGTCCACGCTGGTTTGCCCCAG
CAGGCGAAAATCCTGTTTGATGGTGGTTAACGGCGGGATATAACATGAGCTGTCTTCGGTATCGTCGTAT
CCCACTACCGAGATATCCGCACCAACGCGCAGCCCGGACTCGGTAATGGCGCGCATTGCGCCCAGCGCCA
TCTGATCGTTGGCAACCAGCATCGCAGTGGGAACGATGCCCTCATTCAGCATTTGCATGGTTTGTTGAAA
ACCGGACATGGCACTCCAGTCGCCTTCCCGTTCCGCTATCGGCTGAATTTGATTGCGAGTGAGATATTTA
TGCCAGCCAGCCAGACGCAGACGCGCCGAGACAGAACTTAATGGGCCCGCTAACAGCGCGATTTGCTGGT
GACCCAATGCGACCAGATGCTCCACGCCCAGTCGCGTACCGTCTTCATGGGAGAAAATAATACTGTTGAT
GGGTGTCTGGTCAGAGACATCAAGAAATAACGCCGGAACATTAGTGCAGGCAGCTTCCACAGCAATGGCA
TCCTGGTCATCCAGCGGATAGTTAATGATCAGCCCACTGACGCGTTGCGCGAGAAGATTGTGCACCGCCG
CTTTACAGGCTTCGACGCCGCTTCGTTCTACCATCGACACCACCACGCTGGCACCCAGTTGATCGGCGCG
AGATTTAATCGCCGCGACAATTTGCGACGGCGCGTGCAGGGCCAGACTGGAGGTGGCAACGCCAATCAGC
AACGACTGTTTGCCCGCCAGTTGTTGTGCCACGCGGTTGGGAATGTAATTCAGCTCCGCCATCGCCGCTT
CCACTTTTTCCCGCGTTTTCGCAGAAACGTGGCTGGCCTGGTTCACCACGCGGGAAACGGTCTGATAAGA
GACACCGGCATACTCTGCGACATCGTATAACGTTACTGGTTTCACATTCACCACCCTGAATTGACTCTCT
TCCGGGCGCTATCATGCCATACCGCGAAAGGTTTTGCGCCATTCGATGGTGTCCGGGATCTCGACGCTCT
CCCTTATGCGACTCCTGCATTAGGAAGCAGCCCAGTAGTAGGTTGAGGCCGTTGAGCACCGCCGCCGCAA
GGAATGGTGCATGCAAGGAGATGGCGCCCAACAGTCCCCCGGCCACGGGGCCTGCCACCATACCCACGCC
GAAACAAGCGCTCATGAGCCCGAAGTGGCGAGCCCGATCTTCCCCATCGGTGATGTCGGCGATATAGGCG
CCAGCAACCGCACCTGTGGCGCCGGTGATGCCGGCCACGATGCGTCCGGCGTAGAGGATCGAGATCTCGA
TCCCGCGAAATTAATACGACTCACTATAGGGGAATTGTGAGCGGATAACAATTCCCCTCTAGAAATAATT
TTGTTTAACTTTAAGAAGGAGATATACATATGGCCACGGTTCTGGTAATTCCGAAACTCGGTCTGACGAT
GACTGAAGGCCGTGTCGGCCGTTGGCTGAAACAGTTAGGCGAGCCGGTACAGGCTGGCGAACCAGTGCTT
GAAGTAGAGACCGAAAAACTGACCGTAGAGGTCGAGGCCCCAGCTAGCGGCATCCTGGCATATATTCTGG
CGGAAGAAGGCGTTGTTCTGCCGGTGACTGCTCCGGTGGCAGTGATCGCCGAGCCGGGTGAAGCTGTTGA
CCTGGCTTCTCTCCTGCCGGCTACTTCCGGTGCGGCAGCAACCCCGGTTATGGCTGCATCCAGCACCATG
CAAGAACAGGCTCGTGCACAGGGTCCAACCCCGACCGGCGAAATCCGCGCAACCCCGGCTGCTCGTAAGC
TGGCACGTGACCACGGCATTGACCTGGCACGTGTTCGCGGCACCGGTCCTGGTGGCCGTATTACGGCGGA
GGATGTAGAACGTTACCTGGCCAGCCAGGGTACCGCTTGGCCTCGCGGTGAACCGGTTCGTTTCTGGTCA
GACGGTCTGGCTCTGGCTGGTGAACTGTTCTTACCTCCGAGTACCGATACGGCGGTTCCTGGTGTTGTGC
TATGCACCGGCATTCAGGGCCTGAAAGAGCTCGGTATGCCGCTGCTGGCGCAGGCACTGGCAGATGCCGG
GTACGCTGCTCTGATTTTTGATTATCGCGGCTTCGGTGCTTCCGAGGGTCCGCGTGGCCGTCTGCTGCCA
CAGGAACGCATTCGTGATGCACGTGCAGCGCTCACTTTCCTGGAAACTCACCCACTTATCGATCGTACCC
GCCTGGCCATCCTGGGCCTGTCGCTCGGTGGCGCACACGCGCTTTCCCTGGCGGCAATCGACGATCGCGT
TCAGGCTTGTATCGCAATCGCCCCGCTGACCAACGG
Features (pLannotate 1.2.2; 19 found; start..end, strand, type, name):
     53..70      +  CDS            9xHis (fragment): 9xHis affinity tag
     80..129     +  CDS            SET1 (fragment): solubility-enhancement tag derived from T7 phage gene 10B
    137..184     +  terminator     T7 terminator: transcription terminator for bacteriophage T7 RNA polymerase
    221..649     +  rep_origin     f1 ori (sequence partly withheld): f1 bacteriophage origin of replication; arrow indicates direction of (+) strand synthesis
    702..806     +  promoter       AmpR promoter: bla
    807..1667    +  CDS            AmpR: β-lactamase; bla; confers resistance to ampicillin, carbenicillin, and related antibiotics
   1838..2426    +  rep_origin     ori: high-copy-number ColE1/pMB1/pBR322/pUC origin of replication
   2612..2751    -  misc_feature   bom: basis of mobility region from pBR322
   2853..3044    -  CDS            rop: Rop protein, which maintains plasmids at low copy number; rop
   3061..3441    +  CDS            YPB1_ECOLX: Protein predicted: Swiss-Prot protein existence level 4. From Escherichia coli.
   3513..3804    -  CDS            TcR (fragment): tetracycline efflux protein; tet; confers resistance to tetracycline
   3819..3840    -  protein_bind   CAP binding site: CAP binding activates transcription in the presence of cAMP. E. coli catabolite activator protein
   3853..4935    -  CDS            lacI: lac repressor; lacI; The lac repressor binds to the lac operator to inhibit transcription in E. coli. This inhibition can be relieved by adding lactose or isopropyl-β-D-thiogalactopyranoside (IPTG).
   4936..5013    -  promoter       lacI promoter: lacI
   5021..5300    -  CDS            TcR (fragment): tetracycline efflux protein; tet; confers resistance to tetracycline
   5322..5340    +  promoter       T7 promoter: promoter for bacteriophage T7 RNA polymerase
   5341..5365    +  protein_bind   lac operator: The lac repressor binds to the lac operator to inhibit transcription in E. coli. This inhibition can be relieved by adding lactose or isopropyl-β-D-thiogalactopyranoside (IPTG). lac repressor encoded by lacI
   5380..5402    +  RBS            RBS: efficient ribosome binding site from bacteriophage T7 gene 10 (Olins and Rangwala, 1989)
   5422..5655    +  CDS            acoC (fragment): ACOC_PSEPU - Protein inferred from homology: Swiss-Prot protein existence level 3. From Pseudomonas putida (Arthrobacter siderocapsulatus).
