[The description below was written by a language model from this plasmid's Addgene catalogue record and pLannotate feature annotations shown in this document.]
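Description:
pEE023 is a bacterial expression plasmid built on the pET21b(+) backbone that carries a codon-optimized gene for a putative thermophilic poly(ethylene terephthalate) (PET) hydrolase. The roughly 960 bp insert, designated "215", derives from an environmental (metagenomic) sample rather than a cultured organism. It was cloned by restriction enzymes between the NdeI and XhoI sites, which places it in frame with the backbone's C-terminal 6xHis tag for affinity purification. The feature table, generated automatically from the 6,326 nt full sequence, does not label the insert as such. It marks only a short region just downstream of the ribosome binding site as a homology-based hit to a Pseudomonas putida AcoC fragment, which most likely reflects sequence similarity within the hydrolase coding region. The hits to a 9xHis fragment and a SET1 fragment near the T7 terminator appear to correspond to the His tag and adjacent backbone sequence rather than to separate functional tags.

Expression is driven by a T7 promoter followed by a lac operator and the strong T7 gene 10 ribosome binding site, and it ends at the T7 terminator. The plasmid also encodes lacI under its own promoter, so transcription stays repressed until it is induced with IPTG in a host that supplies T7 RNA polymerase. Propagation relies on a ColE1/pBR322-type origin with the associated bom and rop elements. Although rop normally lowers copy number, the catalogue lists the plasmid as high copy. Selection is by ampicillin resistance from the bla gene. An f1 origin is present for single-stranded DNA production, and the tetracycline resistance fragments are non-functional pBR322 remnants. The construct is intended for recombinant production of this candidate enzyme as part of a survey of naturally occurring thermotolerant PET hydrolase scaffolds.
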