Addgene plasmid #176780: pEE023
Purpose: Encodes codon optimized putative thermophilic PET hydrolase enzyme for bacterial expression
Depositing lab: Gregg Beckham. Depositing organization: National Laboratory of the Rockies (NLR). Publication: Sourcing thermotolerant poly(ethylene terephthalate) hydrolase scaffolds from natural diversity. Erickson E, Gado JE, Avilan L, Bratti F, Brizendine RK, Cox PA, Gill R, Graham R, Kim DJ, Konig G, Michener WE, Poudel S, Ramirez KJ, Shakespeare TJ, Zahn M, Boyd ES, Payne CM, DuBois JL, Pickford AR, Beckham GT, McGeehan JE. Nat Commun. 2022 Dec 21;13(1):7850. doi: 10.1038/s41467-022-35237-x. PubMed 36543766.
Backbone
  Vector backbone: pET21b(+)
  Backbone manufacturer: EMD Biosciences
  Backbone size w/o insert (bp): 5366
  Vector type: Bacterial Expression
Growth in bacteria
  Bacterial resistance: Ampicillin, 100 μg/mL
  Growth temperature: 37°C
  Growth strain: DH5alpha
  Copy number: High Copy
Gene/Insert
  Gene/Insert name: 215 (alt name: Environmental sample GxsBSedJan11_10061611)
  Species: Environmental sample
  Insert size (bp): 960
  Promoter: T7
  Tag / fusion protein: 6xHis (C terminal on backbone)
  Cloning method: Restriction Enzyme; 5′ cloning site NdeI (unknown if destroyed); 3′ cloning site XhoI (unknown if destroyed)
  Sequencing primers: 5′ T7 For; 3′ T7 Rev
Terms and licenses: Academic/Nonprofit Terms; Industry Terms: Not Available to Industry
Depositor comments: Accession Number GxsBSedJan11_10061611
How to cite: pEE023 was a gift from Gregg Beckham (Addgene plasmid # 176780 ; http://n2t.net/addgene:176780 ; RRID:Addgene_176780)
