>Addgene plasmid #176780 | pEE023 | depositor partial sequence | sequence record 342615 | Insert (including NdeI and XhoI sites)
CATATGGCCACGGTTCTGGTAATTCCGAAACTCGGTCTGACGATGACTGAAGGCCGTGTCGGCCGTTGGC
TGAAACAGTTAGGCGAGCCGGTACAGGCTGGCGAACCAGTGCTTGAAGTAGAGACCGAAAAACTGACCGT
AGAGGTCGAGGCCCCAGCTAGCGGCATCCTGGCATATATTCTGGCGGAAGAAGGCGTTGTTCTGCCGGTG
ACTGCTCCGGTGGCAGTGATCGCCGAGCCGGGTGAAGCTGTTGACCTGGCTTCTCTCCTGCCGGCTACTT
CCGGTGCGGCAGCAACCCCGGTTATGGCTGCATCCAGCACCATGCAAGAACAGGCTCGTGCACAGGGTCC
AACCCCGACCGGCGAAATCCGCGCAACCCCGGCTGCTCGTAAGCTGGCACGTGACCACGGCATTGACCTG
GCACGTGTTCGCGGCACCGGTCCTGGTGGCCGTATTACGGCGGAGGATGTAGAACGTTACCTGGCCAGCC
AGGGTACCGCTTGGCCTCGCGGTGAACCGGTTCGTTTCTGGTCAGACGGTCTGGCTCTGGCTGGTGAACT
GTTCTTACCTCCGAGTACCGATACGGCGGTTCCTGGTGTTGTGCTATGCACCGGCATTCAGGGCCTGAAA
GAGCTCGGTATGCCGCTGCTGGCGCAGGCACTGGCAGATGCCGGGTACGCTGCTCTGATTTTTGATTATC
GCGGCTTCGGTGCTTCCGAGGGTCCGCGTGGCCGTCTGCTGCCACAGGAACGCATTCGTGATGCACGTGC
AGCGCTCACTTTCCTGGAAACTCACCCACTTATCGATCGTACCCGCCTGGCCATCCTGGGCCTGTCGCTC
GGTGGCGCACACGCGCTTTCCCTGGCGGCAATCGACGATCGCGTTCAGGCTTGTATCGCAATCGCCCCGC
TGACCAACGGACGCCGCTGGCTGCGTTCTCTGCGTGCTGAATGGCAGTGGCGTGTTCTCGAG
